LOCUS       Exported 8693 bp ds-DNA circular SYN 13-MAY-2021
DEFINITION  Mammalian expression plasmid for SARS-CoV-2 3'-to-5' exonuclease.
ACCESSION   .
VERSION     .
KEYWORDS    pGBW-m4133523
SOURCE      synthetic DNA construct
  ORGANISM  synthetic DNA construct
REFERENCE   1 (bases 1 to 8693)
  TITLE     SARS-CoV-2 protein Mammalian expression constructs, tagged, for
            protein expression and/or purification
REFERENCE   2 (bases 1 to 8693)
  AUTHORS   .
  TITLE     Direct Submission
  JOURNAL   Exported May 13, 2021 from SnapGene Server 1.1.58
            http://www.snapgene.com
FEATURES             Location/Qualifiers
     source          1..8693
                     /organism="synthetic DNA construct"
                     /mol_type="other DNA"
     CDS             1589..1609
                     /codon_start=1
                     /product="tobacco etch virus (TEV) protease recognition and
                     cleavage site"
                     /label=TEV site
                     /translation="ENLYFQS"
     CDS             1643..1720
                     /codon_start=1
                     /product="calmodulin-binding peptide"
                     /label=CBP
                     /note="derived from skeletal muscle myosin light chain
                     kinase; binds calmodulin with nanomolar affinity in the
                     presence of calcium"
                     /translation="KRRWKKNFIAVSAANRFKKISSSGAL"
     CDS             1748..1768
                     /codon_start=1
                     /product="tobacco etch virus (TEV) protease recognition and
                     cleavage site"
                     /label=TEV site
                     /translation="ENLYFQG"
     polyA_signal    2233..2354
                     /label=SV40 poly(A) signal
                     /note="SV40 polyadenylation signal"
     primer_bind     complement(2244..2263)
                     /label=EBV-rev
                     /note="SV40 polyA terminator, reverse primer"
     primer_bind     2298..2317
                     /label=SV40pA-R
                     /note="SV40 polyA, reverse primer"
     terminator      2469..2515
                     /label=T7 terminator
                     /note="transcription terminator for bacteriophage T7 RNA
                     polymerase"
     terminator      2545..2681
                     /label=rrnG terminator
                     /note="transcription terminator from the E. coli ribosomal
                     RNA rrnG operon (Albrechtsen et al., 1991)"
     misc_feature    2726..2797
                     /label=3' beta-globin insulator
                     /note="insulator downstream of the human beta-globin locus
                     (Farrell et al., 2002)"
     rep_origin      complement(3023..3611)
                     /direction=LEFT
                     /label=ori
                     /note="high-copy-number ColE1/pMB1/pBR322/pUC origin of
                     replication"
     primer_bind     complement(3103..3122)
                     /label=pBR322ori-F
                     /note="pBR322 origin, forward primer"
     promoter        4111..5320
                     /label=UbC promoter
                     /note="human ubiquitin C promoter"
     primer_bind     5157..5176
                     /label=hUBCpro-F
                     /note="Human Ubiquitin C (UbC) promoter, forward primer"
     CDS             5324..6352
                     /codon_start=1
                     /gene="aph(4)-Ia"
                     /product="aminoglycoside phosphotransferase from E. coli"
                     /label=HygR
                     /note="confers resistance to hygromycin"
                     /translation="MGKKPELTATSVEKFLIEKFDSVSDLMQLSEGEESRAFSFDVGGR
                     GYVLRVNSCADGFYKDRYVYRHFASAALPIPEVLDIGEFSESLTYCISRRAQGVTLQDL
                     PETELPAVLQPVAEAMDAIAAADLSQTSGFGPFGPQGIGQYTTWRDFICAIADPHVYHW
                     QTVMDDTVSASVAQALDELMLWAEDCPEVRHLVHADFGSNNVLTDNGRITAVIDWSEAM
                     FGDSQYEVANIFFWRPWLACMEQQTRYFERRHPELAGSPRLRAYMLRIGLDQLYQSLVD
                     GNFDDAAWAQGRCDAIVRSGAGTVGRTQIARRSAAVWTDGCVEVLADSGNRRPSTRPRA
                     KE"
     polyA_signal    6379..6427
                     /note="synthetic polyadenylation signal"
     CDS             6693..7553
                     /codon_start=1
                     /gene="bla"
                     /product="beta-lactamase"
                     /label=AmpR
                     /note="confers resistance to ampicillin, carbenicillin, and
                     related antibiotics"
                     /translation="MSIQHFRVALIPFFAAFCLPVFAHPETLVKVKDAEDQLGARVGYI
                     ELDLNSGKILESFRPEERFPMMSTFKVLLCGAVLSRIDAGQEQLGRRIHYSQNDLVEYS
                     PVTEKHLTDGMTVRELCSAAITMSDNTAANLLLTTIGGPKELTAFLHNMGDHVTRLDRW
                     EPELNEAIPNDERDTTMPVAMATTLRKLLTGELLTLASRQQLIDWMEADKVAGPLLRSA
                     LPAGWFIADKSGAGERGSRGIIAALGPDGKPSRIVVIYTTGSQATMDERNRQIAEIGAS
                     LIKHW"
     primer_bind     complement(6911..6930)
                     /label=Amp-R
                     /note="Ampicillin resistance gene, reverse primer"
     terminator      7566..7702
                     /label=rrnG terminator
                     /note="transcription terminator from the E. coli ribosomal
                     RNA rrnG operon (Albrechtsen et al., 1991)"
     misc_feature    7847..7918
                     /label=5' beta-globin insulator
                     /note="insulator upstream of the human beta-globin locus
                     (Farrell et al., 2002)"
     terminator      7923..7969
                     /label=T7 terminator
                     /note="transcription terminator for bacteriophage T7 RNA
                     polymerase"
     polyA_signal    7987..8035
                     /note="synthetic polyadenylation signal"
     enhancer        8116..8419
                     /label=CMV enhancer
                     /note="human cytomegalovirus immediate early enhancer"
     promoter        8421..8623
                     /label=CMV promoter
                     /note="human cytomegalovirus (CMV) immediate early
                     promoter"
     primer_bind     8574..8594
                     /label=CMV-F
                     /note="Human CMV immediate early promoter, forward primer"
     regulatory      8692..8
                     /regulatory_class="other"
                     /note="vertebrate consensus sequence for strong initiation
                     of translation (Kozak, 1987)"
ORIGIN
        1 caccatggcc gaaaatgtca ctggcttatt taaggattgc agtaaagtga tcacagggtt
       61 gcacccgacc caagcgccta cgcatctttc agtagacacc aagttcaaaa ctgagggact
      121 ctgtgtggac ataccaggta ttcccaagga tatgacatac agacgcctga tctcgatgat
      181 gggcttcaag atgaactatc aggttaacgg ttaccccaat atgtttatta cccgagagga
      241 agctatccgg cacgtgcgtg cctggatagg gtttgacgtc gagggctgtc atgcaactag
      301 ggaagctgta ggaacaaatc tgccactgca actcggcttc tctaccggag tcaacctagt
      361 tgccgtgcct accgggtatg tggatacacc aaacaatact gattttagca gagtctccgc
      421 aaaaccccct cccggggacc agttcaaaca cttgatcccc ctgatgtaca agggtttacc
      481 atggaacgtg gtgcggatta aaatagttca gatgctcagc gacacactga agaatttaag
      541 tgatagagtt gtgtttgtac tttgggccca tggcttcgag ctgacctcta tgaagtattt
      601 cgttaaaatt ggacccgaac gaacgtgctg cctgtgtgac cggagggcga cgtgtttctc
      661 aactgcttcc gatacctatg cctgctggca ccatagcatc ggctttgatt acgtgtacaa
      721 cccttttatg attgacgtgc agcagtgggg attcactggg aacctacagt cgaatcacga
      781 tctttactgt caggtccatg ggaacgcaca cgttgctagc tgcgacgcaa tcatgacacg
      841 ttgccttgct gtccacgagt gttttgtgaa acgagtggac tggactattg agtatcctat
      901 cattggcgac gaactgaaga taaatgcggc ttgtaggaag gtgcagcata tggtcgtcaa
      961 agccgccctc ttagctgata agttcccggt cctgcacgat attggcaatc caaaggccat
     1021 caaatgcgta ccccaggcag atgttgagtg gaagttttac gacgcgcaac catgctccga
     1081 taaggcctat aaaatcgaag agctcttcta cagttatgcc acccattctg acaagtttac
     1141 cgacggtgtg tgtttgtttt ggaattgcaa cgtggatcgc taccctgcaa actctatcgt
     1201 ttgtcgcttc gacacacgcg tattgtccaa tctgaatcta cccggatgcg acggaggttc
     1261 actgtatgtg aacaagcacg ccttccacac ccccgcattc gataaatccg cctttgtcaa
     1321 ccttaaacaa ttacctttct tttactacag cgactctcct tgcgaatccc atggaaagca
     1381 agtagtgagt gatatcgatt acgtcccact caaaagtgca acatgtatta cgagatgcaa
     1441 tctcggtggt gcagtctgta gacaccatgc caatgaatat cggctgtatt tggacgccta
     1501 taacatgatg atttcagctg gcttctctct ttgggtttac aagcagtttg acacgtataa
     1561 tctgtggaac acctttacaa ggctgcaaga aaacctttac tttcagtcgg gacggcgaat
     1621 cccggggctg ataaatccct ggaaaaggag atggaagaag aactttattg cagtgtctgc
     1681 ggctaaccgg ttcaaaaaga tcagttcaag cggcgcccta gattacgaca ttcctacgac
     1741 cgcctccgag aatctctatt tccagggtga atttggcttg gcacaacatg acgaggccgt
     1801 cgataacaag tttaataaag aacagcagaa cgctttctat gagatccttc acttaccaaa
     1861 tctgaacgaa gagcaacgca acgctttcat tcagagcctg aaagacgatc cctcgcagtc
     1921 tgcaaatctc ctggccgaag ccaagaagct gaatgacgca caggctccaa aagttgataa
     1981 caagtttaac aaggagcagc agaatgcttt ctacgagata ttgcaccttc ctaatctgaa
     2041 tgaggaacaa agaaatgcat ttatccagtc cctaaaagac gatccatcac agagtgccaa
     2101 cctgcttgcg gaagccaaaa agctcaatga tgcccaggcc ccgaaagtag acgcgaacca
     2161 tcaataagga tccgcaggcc tctgctagct tgactgactg agatacagcg taccttcagc
     2221 tcacagacat gataagatac attgatgagt ttggacaaac cacaactaga atgcagtgaa
     2281 aaaaatgctt tatttgtgaa atttgtgatg ctattgcttt atttgtaacc attataagct
     2341 gcaataaaca agttaacaac aacaattgca ttcattttat gtttcaggtt cagggggagg
     2401 tgtgggaggt tttttaaagc aagtaaaacc tctacaaatg tggtattggc ccatctctat
     2461 cggtatcgta gcataacccc ttggggcctc taaacgggtc ttgaggggtt ttttgtgccc
     2521 ctcgggccgg attgctatct accggcattg gcgcagaaaa aaatgcctga tgcgacgctg
     2581 cgcgtcttat actcccacat atgccagatt cagcaacgga tacggcttcc ccaacttgcc
     2641 cacttccata cgtgtcctcc ttaccagaaa tttatcctta aggtcgtcag ctatcctgca
     2701 ggcgatctct cgatttcgat caagacattc ctttaatggt cttttctgga caccactagg
     2761 ggtcagaagt agttcatcaa actttcttcc ctccctaatc tcattggtta ccttgggcta
     2821 tcgaaactta attaaccagt caagtcagct acttggcgag atcgacttgt ctgggtttcg
     2881 actacgctca gaattgcgtc agtcaagttc gatctggtcc ttgctattgc acccgttctc
     2941 cgattacgag tttcatttaa atcatgtgag caaaaggcca gcaaaaggcc aggaaccgta
     3001 aaaaggccgc gttgctggcg tttttccata ggctccgccc ccctgacgag catcacaaaa
     3061 atcgacgctc aagtcagagg tggcgaaacc cgacaggact ataaagatac caggcgtttc
     3121 cccctggaag ctccctcgtg cgctctcctg ttccgaccct gccgcttacc ggatacctgt
     3181 ccgcctttct cccttcggga agcgtggcgc tttctcatag ctcacgctgt aggtatctca
     3241 gttcggtgta ggtcgttcgc tccaagctgg gctgtgtgca cgaacccccc gttcagcccg
     3301 accgctgcgc cttatccggt aactatcgtc ttgagtccaa cccggtaaga cacgacttat
     3361 cgccactggc agcagccact ggtaacagga ttagcagagc gaggtatgta ggcggtgcta
     3421 cagagttctt gaagtggtgg cctaactacg gctacactag aagaacagta tttggtatct
     3481 gcgctctgct gaagccagtt accttcggaa aaagagttgg tagctcttga tccggcaaac
     3541 aaaccaccgc tggtagcggt ggtttttttg tttgcaagca gcagattacg cgcagaaaaa
     3601 aaggatctca agaagatcct ttgatctttt ctacggggtc tgacgctcag tggaacgaaa
     3661 actcacgtta agggattttg gtcatgagat tatcaaaaag gatcttcacc tagatccttt
     3721 taaattaaaa atgaagtttt aaatcaatct aaagtatata tgagtaaact tggtctgaca
     3781 gttaccaatg cttaatcagt gaggcaccta tctcagcgat ctgtctattt cgttcatcca
     3841 tagttgcatt taaatttccg aactctccaa ggccctcgtc ggaaaatctt caaacctttc
     3901 gtccgatcca tcttgcaggc tacctctcga acgaactatc gcaagtctct tggccggcct
     3961 tgcgccttgg ctattgcttg gcagcgccta tcgccaggta ttactccaat cccgaatatc
     4021 cgagatcggg atcacccgag agaagttcaa cctacatcct caatcccgat ctatccgaga
     4081 tccgaggaat atcgaaatcg gggcgcgcct ggcctccgcg ccgggttttg gcgcctcccg
     4141 cgggcgcccc cctcgtcacg gcgagcgctg ccacgtcaga cgaagggcgc aggagcgtcc
     4201 tgatccttcc gcccggacgc tcaggacagc ggcccgctgc tcataagact cggccttaga
     4261 accccagtat cagcagaagg acattttagg acgggacttg ggtgactcta gggcactggt
     4321 tttctttcca gagagcggaa caggcgagga aaagtagtcc cttctcggcg attctgcgga
     4381 gggatctccg tggggcggtg aacgccgatg attatataag gacgcgccgg gtgtggcaca
     4441 gctagttccg tcgcagccgg gatttgggtc gcggttcttg tttgtggatc gctgtgatcg
     4501 tcacttggtg agtagcgggc tgctgggctg gccggggctt tcgtggccgc cgggccgctc
     4561 ggtgggacgg aagcgtgtgg agagaccgcc aagggctgta gtctgggtcc gcgagcaagg
     4621 ttgccctgaa ctgggggttg gggggagcgc agcaaaatgg cggctgttcc cgagtcttga
     4681 atggaagacg cttgtgaggc gggctgtgag gtcgttgaaa caaggtgggg ggcatggtgg
     4741 gcggcaagaa cccaaggtct tgagcccttc gctaatgcgg gaaagctctt attcgggtga
     4801 gatgggctgg gcaccatctg gggaccctga cgtgaagttt gtcactgact ggagaactcg
     4861 gtttgtcgtc tgttgcgggg gcggcagtta tggcggtgcc gttgggcagt gcacccgtac
     4921 ctttgggagc gcgcgccctc gtcgtgtcgt gacgtcaccc gttctgttgg cttataatgc
     4981 agggtggggc cacctgccgg taggtgtgcg gtaggctttt ctccgtcgca ggacgcaggg
     5041 ttcgggccta gggtaggctc tcctgaatcg acaggcgccg gacctctggt gaggggaggg
     5101 ataagtgagg cgtcagtttc tttggtcggt tttatgtacc tatcttctta agtagctgaa
     5161 gctccggttt tgaactatgc gctcggggtt ggcgagtgtg ttttgtgaag ttttttaggc
     5221 accttttgaa atgtaatcat ttgggtcaat atgtaatttt cagtgttaga cttgtaaatt
     5281 gtccgctaaa ttctggccgt ttttggcttt tttgttagac aacatgggta aaaagcctga
     5341 actcaccgcg acgtctgtcg agaagtttct gatcgaaaag ttcgacagcg tctccgacct
     5401 gatgcagctc tcggagggcg aagaatctcg tgctttcagc ttcgatgtag gagggcgtgg
     5461 atatgtcctg cgggtaaata gctgcgccga tggtttctac aaagatcgtt atgtttatcg
     5521 gcactttgca tccgccgcgc tcccgattcc ggaagtgctt gacattgggg agttcagcga
     5581 gagcctgacc tattgcatct cccgccgtgc acagggtgtc acgttgcaag acctgcctga
     5641 aaccgaactg cccgctgttc tgcagccggt cgcggaggca atggatgcca tcgctgccgc
     5701 cgatcttagc cagacgagcg ggttcggccc attcggaccg caaggaatcg gtcaatacac
     5761 tacatggcgt gatttcatat gcgcgattgc tgatccccat gtgtatcact ggcaaactgt
     5821 gatggacgac accgtcagtg cgtccgtcgc gcaggctctc gatgagctga tgctttgggc
     5881 cgaggactgc cccgaagtcc ggcacctcgt gcacgcggat ttcggctcca acaatgtcct
     5941 gacggacaat ggccgcataa cagcggtcat tgactggagc gaggcgatgt tcggggattc
     6001 ccaatacgag gtcgccaaca tcttcttctg gaggccgtgg ttggcttgta tggagcagca
     6061 gacgcgctac ttcgagcgga ggcatccgga gcttgcagga tcgccccggc tccgggcgta
     6121 tatgctccgc attggtcttg accaactcta tcagagcttg gttgacggca atttcgatga
     6181 tgcagcttgg gcgcagggtc gatgcgacgc aatcgtccga tccggagccg ggactgtcgg
     6241 gcgtacacaa atcgcccgca gaagcgccgc cgtctggacc gatggctgtg tagaagtact
     6301 cgccgatagt ggaaaccgac gccccagcac tcgtccgagg gcaaaggaat aagctagtat
     6361 gtaagcctag tcttagataa taaaatcgct atccatcgaa gatggatgtg tgttggtttt
     6421 ttgtgtgtgt aacgctaggc gcgcctggtg taccgagaac gatcctctca gtgcgagtct
     6481 cgacgatcca tatcgttgct tggcagtcag ccagtcggaa tccagcttgg gacccaggaa
     6541 gtccaatcgt cagatattgt actcaagcct ggtcacggca gcgtaccgat ctgtttaaac
     6601 ctagatattg atagtctgat cggtcaacgt ataatcgagt cctagctttt gcaaacatct
     6661 atcaagagac aggatcagca ggaggctttc gcatgagtat tcaacatttc cgtgtcgccc
     6721 ttattccctt ttttgcggca ttttgccttc ctgtttttgc tcacccagaa acgctggtga
     6781 aagtaaaaga tgctgaagat cagttgggtg cgcgagtggg ttacatcgaa ctggatctca
     6841 acagcggtaa gatccttgag agttttcgcc ccgaagaacg ctttccaatg atgagcactt
     6901 ttaaagttct gctatgtggc gcggtattat cccgtattga cgccgggcaa gagcaactcg
     6961 gtcgccgcat acactattct cagaatgact tggttgagta ttcaccagtc acagaaaagc
     7021 atcttacgga tggcatgaca gtaagagaat tatgcagtgc tgccataacc atgagtgata
     7081 acactgcggc caacttactt ctgacaacga ttggaggacc gaaggagcta accgcttttt
     7141 tgcacaacat gggggatcat gtaactcgcc ttgatcgttg ggaaccggag ctgaatgaag
     7201 ccataccaaa cgacgagcgt gacaccacga tgcctgtagc aatggcaaca accttgcgta
     7261 aactattaac tggcgaacta cttactctag cttcccggca acagttgata gactggatgg
     7321 aggcggataa agttgcagga ccacttctgc gctcggccct tccggctggc tggtttattg
     7381 ctgataaatc tggagccggt gagcgtgggt ctcgcggtat cattgcagca ctggggccag
     7441 atggtaagcc ctcccgtatc gtagttatct acacgacggg gagtcaggca actatggatg
     7501 aacgaaatag acagatcgct gagataggtg cctcactgat taagcattgg taaccgattc
     7561 taggtgcatt ggcgcagaaa aaaatgcctg atgcgacgct gcgcgtctta tactcccaca
     7621 tatgccagat tcagcaacgg atacggcttc cccaacttgc ccacttccat acgtgtcctc
     7681 cttaccagaa atttatcctt aagatcgttt aaactcgact ctggctctat cgaatctccg
     7741 tcgtttcgag cttacgcgaa cagccgtggc gctcatttgc tcgtcgggca tcgaatctcg
     7801 tcagctatcg tcagcttacc tttttggcag cgatcgcggc tcccgacatc ttggaccatt
     7861 agctccacag gtatcttctt ccctctagtg gtcataacag cagcttcagc tacctctcaa
     7921 ttcaaaaaac ccctcaagac ccgtttagag gccccaaggg gttatgctat caatcgttgc
     7981 gttacacaca caaaaaacca acacacatcc atcttcgatg gatagcgatt ttattatcta
     8041 actgctgatc gagtgtagcc agatctagta atcaattacg gggtcattag ttcatagccc
     8101 atatatggag ttccgcgtta cataacttac ggtaaatggc ccgcctggct gaccgcccaa
     8161 cgacccccgc ccattgacgt caataatgac gtatgttccc atagtaacgc caatagggac
     8221 tttccattga cgtcaatggg tggagtattt acggtaaact gcccacttgg cagtacatca
     8281 agtgtatcat atgccaagta cgccccctat tgacgtcaat gacggtaaat ggcccgcctg
     8341 gcattatgcc cagtacatga ccttatggga ctttcctact tggcagtaca tctacgtatt
     8401 agtcatcgct attaccatgc tgatgcggtt ttggcagtac atcaatgggc gtggatagcg
     8461 gtttgactca cggggatttc caagtctcca ccccattgac gtcaatggga gtttgttttg
     8521 gcaccaaaat caacgggact ttccaaaatg tcgtaacaac tccgccccat tgacgcaaat
     8581 gggcggtagg cgtgtacggt gggaggtcta tataagcaga gctggtttag tgaaccgtca
     8641 gatcagatct ttgtcgatcc taccatccac tcgacacacc cgccagcggc cgc
//
