[The description below was written by a language model from this plasmid's Addgene catalogue record and the feature table of its GenBank file.]
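Description:
pGBW-m4133523 is a mammalian expression plasmid built on the pTwist_CMV_Hygro_6 backbone for producing the SARS-CoV-2 3'-to-5' exonuclease, a wild-type mature product of the ORF1ab polyprotein. It is propagated in E. coli through a high-copy ColE1/pUC-type origin with ampicillin selection (beta-lactamase). For selecting transfected mammalian cells it carries a separate cassette in which the human ubiquitin C promoter drives the hygromycin phosphotransferase gene, followed by a synthetic polyadenylation signal. The held sequence record is 8693 bp, somewhat larger than the sum of the catalogued backbone and insert sizes.

The payload is expressed from the human CMV immediate-early enhancer and promoter, with a Kozak consensus spanning the sequence origin to promote efficient translation initiation. The exonuclease coding region itself is not annotated in the feature table, but the roughly 1.6 kb unannotated stretch between the Kozak element and the first tag feature matches the stated insert size. Downstream lies the backbone-encoded C-terminal tag, catalogued as a cleavable TEV/TapTag: the annotated parts are a TEV protease site, a calmodulin-binding peptide, and a second TEV site. Several hundred further bases precede the SV40 polyadenylation signal and are not annotated, so any remaining tag module there is not identified in the record. This layout allows affinity capture, for example on calmodulin in the presence of calcium, and proteolytic release of the viral protein.

The expression unit is flanked by 5' and 3' beta-globin insulator elements, along with T7 and rrnG terminators, which help isolate it from transcription of neighbouring cassettes. The plasmid belongs to a set of tagged SARS-CoV-2 protein constructs intended for mammalian protein expression and/or purification.
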