Addgene plasmid #152834: pGBW-m4133523
Purpose: Mammalian expression plasmid for SARS-CoV-2 3'-to-5' exonuclease
Depositing lab: Ginkgo Bioworks & Benjie Chen. Depositing organization: Ginkgo Bioworks.
Backbone
  Vector backbone: pTwist_CMV_Hygro_6
  Backbone size w/o insert (bp): 6525
  Vector type: Mammalian Expression
  Selectable markers: Hygromycin
Growth in bacteria
  Bacterial resistance: Ampicillin, 100 μg/mL
  Growth temperature: 37°C
  Growth strain: DH5alpha
  Copy number: High Copy
Gene/Insert
  Gene/Insert name: SARS-CoV-2 3'-to-5' exonuclease
  Species: Severe acute respiratory syndrome coronavirus 2
  Insert size (bp): 1580
  Mutation: wt
  Entrez Gene: ORF1ab (a.k.a. GU280_gp01)
  Promoter: CMV
  Tag / fusion protein: Cleavable TEV;TapTag (C terminal on backbone)
  Cloning method: Unknown
Resource information
  A portion of this plasmid was derived from a plasmid made by: GinkgoBioworks
Depositor comments: NCBI reference sequence: YP_009725309.1
How to cite: pGBW-m4133523 was a gift from Ginkgo Bioworks & Benjie Chen (Addgene plasmid # 152834 ; http://n2t.net/addgene:152834 ; RRID:Addgene_152834)
